Addgene plasmid #90542: AURKA A1.4 gRNA
Purpose: 3rd generation lentiviral gRNA plasmid targeting human AURKA
Depositing lab: Iain Cheeseman. Depositing organization: Whitehead Institute for Biomedical Research. Publication: Large-Scale Analysis of CRISPR/Cas9 Cell-Cycle Knockouts Reveals the Diversity of p53-Dependent Responses to Cell-Cycle Defects. McKinley KL, Cheeseman IM. Dev Cell. 2017 Feb 27;40(4):405-420.e2. doi: 10.1016/j.devcel.2017.01.012. Epub 2017 Feb 16. PubMed 28216383.
Backbone
  Vector backbone: pLenti-sgRNA
  Backbone manufacturer: Eric Lander & David Sabatini labs (Addgene plasmid #71409)
  Backbone size w/o insert (bp): 9151
  Vector type: Lentiviral, CRISPR
  Selectable markers: Puromycin
Growth in bacteria
  Bacterial resistance: Ampicillin, 100 μg/mL
  Growth temperature: 37°C
  Growth strain: NEB Stable
  Copy number: Unknown
Gene/Insert
  Gene/Insert name: AURKA (Guide Designation A1.4) (alt name: pKMKO series)
  gRNA/shRNA sequence: CACCgATTCTGGAATATGCACCACT
  Species: H. sapiens (human)
  Promoter: U6
  Cloning method: Restriction Enzyme; 5′ cloning site BsmBI (destroyed during cloning); 3′ cloning site BsmBI (destroyed during cloning)
  Sequencing primers: 5′ hU6-F (5'-GAGGGCCTATTTCCCATGATT-3'); 3′ EF1a-R (5'-CACGGCGACTACTGCACTTA-3')
Terms and licenses: Academic/Nonprofit Terms; Industry Terms: Not Available to Industry
Depositor comments: Please note that gRNA target sequence listed is not strictly the 20nt spacer sequence, but also contains the 5' BsmBI overhang. For more information about knockout human cell lines generated using this plasmid, please see http://cellcycleknockouts.wi.mit.edu/ .
How to cite: AURKA A1.4 gRNA was a gift from Iain Cheeseman (Addgene plasmid # 90542 ; http://n2t.net/addgene:90542 ; RRID:Addgene_90542)
