[The description below was written by a language model from this plasmid's Addgene catalogue record and pLannotate feature annotations shown in this document.]
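Description:
AURKA A1.4 gRNA is a third-generation lentiviral CRISPR guide plasmid built on the pLenti-sgRNA backbone and designed to target the human Aurora kinase A gene (AURKA). It is maintained in E. coli through a high-copy ColE1/pUC-type origin with ampicillin selection (AmpR), and it also carries an f1 origin and remnants of a lac/lacZα cloning region flanked by T3 and T7 promoters. The catalogue lists the backbone without insert as about 9.15 kb, whereas the annotated full sequence is 7,302 nt. The record does not explain this difference, although replacement of a stuffer fragment during BsmBI cloning is one possibility.

The viral portion has a chimeric RSV promoter driving a truncated HIV-1 5′ LTR, which makes genomic RNA production Tat-independent. This is followed by the Ψ packaging signal with a gag fragment, the RRE for Rev-dependent nuclear export, a cPPT/CTS element, and a self-inactivating ΔU3 3′ LTR with a downstream SV40 poly(A) signal and SV40 origin. Between the LTRs sit two expression units. In the first, a human U6 RNA polymerase III promoter transcribes the AURKA-specific spacer, which was inserted between BsmBI sites that were destroyed in cloning and is fused to the S. pyogenes sgRNA scaffold. In the second, an EF-1α core promoter drives puromycin N-acetyltransferase, followed by a WPRE to enhance expression.

No Cas9 is encoded, so the construct must be used in cells that supply Cas9 separately. Transduced cells are selected with puromycin. The plasmid belongs to a series of guides used for a large-scale analysis of CRISPR/Cas9 knockouts of cell-cycle genes in human cells.
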