Features (pLannotate 1.2.2; 27 found; start..end, strand, type, name):
    103..124     +  protein_bind   CAP binding site: CAP binding activates transcription in the presence of cAMP. E. coli catabolite activator protein
    139..169     +  promoter       lac promoter: promoter for the E. coli lac operon
    177..193     +  protein_bind   lac operator: The lac repressor binds to the lac operator to inhibit transcription in E. coli. This inhibition can be relieved by adding lactose or isopropyl-β-D-thiogalactopyranoside (IPTG). lac repressor encoded by lacI
    238..256     +  promoter       T3 promoter: promoter for bacteriophage T3 RNA polymerase
    284..510     +  promoter       RSV promoter: Rous sarcoma virus enhancer/promoter
    511..691     +  LTR            5' LTR (truncated): truncated 5' long terminal repeat (LTR) from HIV-1
    738..863     +  misc_feature   HIV-1 Ψ: packaging signal of human immunodeficiency virus type 1
    847..1210    +  CDS            HIV-1 gag (fragment): gag protein from human immunodeficiency virus 1; gag
   1356..1589    +  misc_feature   RRE: The Rev response element (RRE) of HIV-1 allows for Rev-dependent mRNA export from the nucleus to the cytoplasm.
   1966..1992    +  CDS            Rev (fragment): human immunodeficiency virus 1 (HIV-1) Rev protein; rev; enhances nuclear export of unspliced and incompletely spliced viral mRNAs
   1996..2236    +  promoter       U6 promoter: RNA polymerase III promoter for human U6 snRNA
   2284..2351    +  misc_RNA       tracrRNA (fragment): trans-activating CRISPR RNA for the Streptococcus pyogenes CRISPR/Cas9 system
   2400..2517    +  misc_feature   cPPT/CTS: central polypurine tract and central termination sequence of HIV-1
   2586..2797    +  promoter       EF-1α core promoter: core promoter for human elongation factor EF-1α
   2823..3422    +  CDS            PuroR (fragment): puromycin N-acetyltransferase; pac from Streptomyces; confers resistance to puromycin
   3438..4026    +  misc_feature   WPRE: woodchuck hepatitis virus posttranscriptional regulatory element
   4077..4096    +  misc_feature   cPPT/CTS (fragment): central polypurine tract and central termination sequence of HIV-1
   4098..4331    +  LTR            3' LTR (ΔU3): self-inactivating 3' long terminal repeat (LTR) from HIV-1
   4409..4530    +  polyA_signal   SV40 poly(A) signal: SV40 polyadenylation signal
   4570..4705    +  rep_origin     SV40 ori: SV40 origin of replication
   4726..4744    -  promoter       T7 promoter: promoter for bacteriophage T7 RNA polymerase
   4752..4907    +  CDS            lacZα (fragment): LacZα fragment of β-galactosidase; lacZ fragment
   4912..5340    +  rep_origin     f1 ori (sequence partly withheld): f1 bacteriophage origin of replication; arrow indicates direction of (+) strand synthesis
   5393..5497    +  promoter       AmpR promoter: bla
   5498..6358    +  CDS            AmpR: β-lactamase; bla; confers resistance to ampicillin, carbenicillin, and related antibiotics
   6529..7117    +  rep_origin     ori: high-copy-number ColE1/pMB1/pBR322/pUC origin of replication
   7300..90      +  CDS            lacI (fragment) (across the origin): lac repressor; lacI; The lac repressor binds to the lac operator to inhibit transcription in E. coli. This inhibition can be relieved by adding lactose or isopropyl-β-D-thiogalactopyranoside (IPTG).
>Addgene plasmid #90542 | AURKA A1.4 gRNA | addgene full sequence | sequence record 190016
CCCAATACGCAAACCGCCTCTCCCCGCGCGTTGGCCGATTCATTAATGCAGCTGGCACGACAGGTTTCCC
GACTGGAAAGCGGGCAGTGAGCGCAACGCAATTAATGTGAGTTAGCTCACTCATTAGGCACCCCAGGCTT
TACACTTTATGCTTCCGGCTCGTATGTTGTGTGGAATTGTGAGCGGATAACAATTTCACACAGGAAACAG
CTATGACCATGATTACGCCAAGCGCGCAATTAACCCTCACTAAAGGGAACAAAAGCTGGAGCTGCAAGCT
TAATGTAGTCTTATGCAATACTCTTGTAGTCTTGCAACATGGTAACGATGAGTTAGCAACATGCCTTACA
AGGAGAGAAAAAGCACCGTGCATGCCGATTGGTGGAAGTAAGGTGGTACGATCGTGCCTTATTAGGAAGG
CAACAGACGGGTCTGACATGGATTGGACGAACCACTGAATTGCCGCATTGCAGAGATATTGTATTTAAGT
GCCTAGCTCGATACATAAACGGGTCTCTCTGGTTAGACCAGATCTGAGCCTGGGAGCTCTCTGGCTAACT
AGGGAACCCACTGCTTAAGCCTCAATAAAGCTTGCCTTGAGTGCTTCAAGTAGTGTGTGCCCGTCTGTTG
TGTGACTCTGGTAACTAGAGATCCCTCAGACCCTTTTAGTCAGTGTGGAAAATCTCTAGCAGTGGCGCCC
GAACAGGGACTTGAAAGCGAAAGGGAAACCAGAGGAGCTCTCTCGACGCAGGACTCGGCTTGCTGAAGCG
CGCACGGCAAGAGGCGAGGGGCGGCGACTGGTGAGTACGCCAAAAATTTTGACTAGCGGAGGCTAGAAGG
AGAGAGATGGGTGCGAGAGCGTCAGTATTAAGCGGGGGAGAATTAGATCGCGATGGGAAAAAATTCGGTT
AAGGCCAGGGGGAAAGAAAAAATATAAATTAAAACATATAGTATGGGCAAGCAGGGAGCTAGAACGATTC
GCAGTTAATCCTGGCCTGTTAGAAACATCAGAAGGCTGTAGACAAATACTGGGACAGCTACAACCATCCC
TTCAGACAGGATCAGAAGAACTTAGATCATTATATAATACAGTAGCAACCCTCTATTGTGTGCATCAAAG
GATAGAGATAAAAGACACCAAGGAAGCTTTAGACAAGATAGAGGAAGAGCAAAACAAAAGTAAGACCACC
GCACAGCAAGCGGCCGCTGATCTTCAGACCTGGAGGAGGAGATATGAGGGACAATTGGAGAAGTGAATTA
TATAAATATAAAGTAGTAAAAATTGAACCATTAGGAGTAGCACCCACCAAGGCAAAGAGAAGAGTGGTGC
AGAGAGAAAAAAGAGCAGTGGGAATAGGAGCTTTGTTCCTTGGGTTCTTGGGAGCAGCAGGAAGCACTAT
GGGCGCAGCGTCAATGACGCTGACGGTACAGGCCAGACAATTATTGTCTGGTATAGTGCAGCAGCAGAAC
AATTTGCTGAGGGCTATTGAGGCGCAACAGCATCTGTTGCAACTCACAGTCTGGGGCATCAAGCAGCTCC
AGGCAAGAATCCTGGCTGTGGAAAGATACCTAAAGGATCAACAGCTCCTGGGGATTTGGGGTTGCTCTGG
AAAACTCATTTGCACCACTGCTGTGCCTTGGAATGCTAGTTGGAGTAATAAATCTCTGGAACAGATTTGG
AATCACACGACCTGGATGGAGTGGGACAGAGAAATTAACAATTACACAAGCTTAATACACTCCTTAATTG
AAGAATCGCAAAACCAGCAAGAAAAGAATGAACAAGAATTATTGGAATTAGATAAATGGGCAAGTTTGTG
GAATTGGTTTAACATAACAAATTGGCTGTGGTATATAAAATTATTCATAATGATAGTAGGAGGCTTGGTA
GGTTTAAGAATAGTTTTTGCTGTACTTTCTATAGTGAATAGAGTTAGGCAGGGATATTCACCATTATCGT
TTCAGACCCACCTCCCAACCCCGAGGGGACCCAGAGAGGGCCTATTTCCCATGATTCCTTCATATTTGCA
TATACGATACAAGGCTGTTAGAGAGATAATTAGAATTAATTTGACTGTAAACACAAAGATATTAGTACAA
AATACGTGACGTAGAAAGTAATAATTTCTTGGGTAGTTTGCAGTTTTAAAATTATGTTTTAAAATGGACT
ATCATATGCTTACCGTAACTTGAAAGTATTTCGATTTCTTGGCTTTATATATCTTGTGGAAAGGACGAAA
CACCGATTCTGGAATATGCACCACTGTTTAAGAGCTATGCTGGAAACAGCATAGCAAGTTTAAATAAGGC
TAGTCCGTTATCAACTTGAAAAAGTGGCACCGAGTCGGTGCTTTTTTTGAATTCTAGATCTTGAGACAAA
TGGCAGTATTCATCCACAATTTTAAAAGAAAAGGGGGGATTGGGGGGTACAGTGCAGGGGAAAGAATAGT
AGACATAATAGCAACAGACATACAAACTAAAGAATTACAAAAACAAATTACAAAAATTCAAAATTTTCGG
GTTTATTACAGGGACAGCAGAGATCCACTTTGGCGCCGGCTCGAGTGGCTCCGGTGCCCGTCAGTGGGCA
GAGCGCACATCGCCCACAGTCCCCGAGAAGTTGGGGGGAGGGGTCGGCAATTGAACCGGTGCCTAGAGAA
GGTGGCGCGGGGTAAACTGGGAAAGTGATGTCGTGTACTGGCTCCGCCTTTTTCCCGAGGGTGGGGGAGA
ACCGTATATAAGTGCAGTAGTCGCCGTGAACGTTCTTTTTCGCAACGGGTTTGCCGCCAGAACACAGGTG
TCGTGACGCGGGATCCGCCACCATGACCGAGTACAAGCCCACGGTGCGCCTCGCCACCCGCGACGACGTC
CCCAGGGCCGTACGCACCCTCGCCGCCGCGTTCGCCGACTACCCCGCCACGCGCCACACCGTCGATCCGG
ACCGCCACATCGAGCGGGTCACCGAGCTGCAAGAACTCTTCCTCACGCGCGTCGGGCTCGACATCGGCAA
GGTGTGGGTCGCGGACGACGGCGCCGCGGTGGCGGTCTGGACCACGCCGGAGAGCGTCGAAGCGGGGGCG
GTGTTCGCCGAGATCGGCCCGCGCATGGCCGAGTTGAGCGGTTCCCGGCTGGCCGCGCAGCAACAGATGG
AAGGCCTCCTGGCGCCGCACCGGCCCAAGGAGCCCGCGTGGTTCCTGGCCACCGTCGGAGTCTCGCCCGA
CCACCAGGGCAAGGGTCTGGGCAGCGCCGTCGTGCTCCCCGGAGTGGAGGCGGCCGAGCGCGCCGGGGTG
CCCGCCTTCCTGGAGACCTCCGCGCCCCGCAACCTCCCCTTCTACGAGCGGCTCGGCTTCACCGTCACCG
CCGACGTCGAGGTGCCCGAAGGACCGCGCACCTGGTGCATGACCCGCAAGCCCGGTGCCTGAACGCGTTA
AGTCGACAATCAACCTCTGGATTACAAAATTTGTGAAAGATTGACTGGTATTCTTAACTATGTTGCTCCT
TTTACGCTATGTGGATACGCTGCTTTAATGCCTTTGTATCATGCTATTGCTTCCCGTATGGCTTTCATTT
TCTCCTCCTTGTATAAATCCTGGTTGCTGTCTCTTTATGAGGAGTTGTGGCCCGTTGTCAGGCAACGTGG
CGTGGTGTGCACTGTGTTTGCTGACGCAACCCCCACTGGTTGGGGCATTGCCACCACCTGTCAGCTCCTT
TCCGGGACTTTCGCTTTCCCCCTCCCTATTGCCACGGCGGAACTCATCGCCGCCTGCCTTGCCCGCTGCT
GGACAGGGGCTCGGCTGTTGGGCACTGACAATTCCGTGGTGTTGTCGGGGAAATCATCGTCCTTTCCTTG
GCTGCTCGCCTGTGTTGCCACCTGGATTCTGCGCGGGACGTCCTTCTGCTACGTCCCTTCGGCCCTCAAT
CCAGCGGACCTTCCTTCCCGCGGCCTGCTGCCGGCTCTGCGGCCTCTTCCGCGTCTTCGCCTTCGCCCTC
AGACGAGTCGGATCTCCCTTTGGGCCGCCTCCCCGCGTCGACTTTAAGACCAATGACTTACAAGGCAGCT
GTAGATCTTAGCCACTTTTTAAAAGAAAAGGGGGGACTGGAAGGGCTAATTCACTCCCAACGAAGACAAG
ATCTGCTTTTTGCTTGTACTGGGTCTCTCTGGTTAGACCAGATCTGAGCCTGGGAGCTCTCTGGCTAACT
AGGGAACCCACTGCTTAAGCCTCAATAAAGCTTGCCTTGAGTGCTTCAAGTAGTGTGTGCCCGTCTGTTG
TGTGACTCTGGTAACTAGAGATCCCTCAGACCCTTTTAGTCAGTGTGGAAAATCTCTAGCAGTACGTATA
GTAGTTCATGTCATCTTATTATTCAGTATTTATAACTTGCAAAGAAATGAATATCAGAGAGTGAGAGGAA
CTTGTTTATTGCAGCTTATAATGGTTACAAATAAAGCAATAGCATCACAAATTTCACAAATAAAGCATTT
TTTTCACTGCATTCTAGTTGTGGTTTGTCCAAACTCATCAATGTATCTTATCATGTCTGGCTCTAGCTAT
CCCGCCCCTAACTCCGCCCATCCCGCCCCTAACTCCGCCCAGTTCCGCCCATTCTCCGCCCCATGGCTGA
CTAATTTTTTTTATTTATGCAGAGGCCGAGGCCGCCTCGGCCTCTGAGCTATTCCAGAAGTAGTGAGGAG
GCTTTTTTGGAGGCCTAGGGACGTACCCAATTCGCCCTATAGTGAGTCGTATTACGCGCGCTCACTGGCC
GTCGTTTTACAACGTCGTGACTGGGAAAACCCTGGCGTTACCCAACTTAATCGCCTTGCAGCACATCCCC
CTTTCGCCAGCTGGCGTAATAGCGAAGAGGCCCGCACCGATCGCCCTTCCCAACAGTTGCGCAGCCTGAA
TGGCGAATGGG
[124 nt withheld, positions 4912-5035]
C
[91 nt withheld, positions 5037-5127]
A
[49 nt withheld, positions 5129-5177]
CCTTTGACGTTGGAGTCCACGTTCTTT
[37 nt withheld, positions 5205-5241]
ACCCTATCTCGGTCTATTCTTTTGATTTATAAGGGATTTTGCCGATTTCGGCCTATTGGTTAAAAAATGA
GCTGATTTAACAAAAATTTAACGCGAATTTTAACAAAATATTAACGCTTACAATTTAGGTGGCACTTTTC
GGGGAAATGTGCGCGGAACCCCTATTTGTTTATTTTTCTAAATACATTCAAATATGTATCCGCTCATGAG
ACAATAACCCTGATAAATGCTTCAATAATATTGAAAAAGGAAGAGTATGAGTATTCAACATTTCCGTGTC
GCCCTTATTCCCTTTTTTGCGGCATTTTGCCTTCCTGTTTTTGCTCACCCAGAAACGCTGGTGAAAGTAA
AAGATGCTGAAGATCAGTTGGGTGCACGAGTGGGTTACATCGAACTGGATCTCAACAGCGGTAAGATCCT
TGAGAGTTTTCGCCCCGAAGAACGTTTTCCAATGATGAGCACTTTTAAAGTTCTGCTATGTGGCGCGGTA
TTATCCCGTATTGACGCCGGGCAAGAGCAACTCGGTCGCCGCATACACTATTCTCAGAATGACTTGGTTG
AGTACTCACCAGTCACAGAAAAGCATCTTACGGATGGCATGACAGTAAGAGAATTATGCAGTGCTGCCAT
AACCATGAGTGATAACACTGCGGCCAACTTACTTCTGACAACGATCGGAGGACCGAAGGAGCTAACCGCT
TTTTTGCACAACATGGGGGATCATGTAACTCGCCTTGATCGTTGGGAACCGGAGCTGAATGAAGCCATAC
CAAACGACGAGCGTGACACCACGATGCCTGTAGCAATGGCAACAACGTTGCGCAAACTATTAACTGGCGA
ACTACTTACTCTAGCTTCCCGGCAACAATTAATAGACTGGATGGAGGCGGATAAAGTTGCAGGACCACTT
CTGCGCTCGGCCCTTCCGGCTGGCTGGTTTATTGCTGATAAATCTGGAGCCGGTGAGCGTGGGTCTCGCG
GTATCATTGCAGCACTGGGGCCAGATGGTAAGCCCTCCCGTATCGTAGTTATCTACACGACGGGGAGTCA
GGCAACTATGGATGAACGAAATAGACAGATCGCTGAGATAGGTGCCTCACTGATTAAGCATTGGTAACTG
TCAGACCAAGTTTACTCATATATACTTTAGATTGATTTAAAACTTCATTTTTAATTTAAAAGGATCTAGG
TGAAGATCCTTTTTGATAATCTCATGACCAAAATCCCTTAACGTGAGTTTTCGTTCCACTGAGCGTCAGA
CCCCGTAGAAAAGATCAAAGGATCTTCTTGAGATCCTTTTTTTCTGCGCGTAATCTGCTGCTTGCAAACA
AAAAAACCACCGCTACCAGCGGTGGTTTGTTTGCCGGATCAAGAGCTACCAACTCTTTTTCCGAAGGTAA
CTGGCTTCAGCAGAGCGCAGATACCAAATACTGTTCTTCTAGTGTAGCCGTAGTTAGGCCACCACTTCAA
GAACTCTGTAGCACCGCCTACATACCTCGCTCTGCTAATCCTGTTACCAGTGGCTGCTGCCAGTGGCGAT
AAGTCGTGTCTTACCGGGTTGGACTCAAGACGATAGTTACCGGATAAGGCGCAGCGGTCGGGCTGAACGG
GGGGTTCGTGCACACAGCCCAGCTTGGAGCGAACGACCTACACCGAACTGAGATACCTACAGCGTGAGCT
ATGAGAAAGCGCCACGCTTCCCGAAGGGAGAAAGGCGGACAGGTATCCGGTAAGCGGCAGGGTCGGAACA
GGAGAGCGCACGAGGGAGCTTCCAGGGGGAAACGCCTGGTATCTTTATAGTCCTGTCGGGTTTCGCCACC
TCTGACTTGAGCGTCGATTTTTGTGATGCTCGTCAGGGGGGCGGAGCCTATGGAAAAACGCCAGCAACGC
GGCCTTTTTACGGTTCCTGGCCTTTTGCTGGCCTTTTGCTCACATGTTCTTTCCTGCGTTATCCCCTGAT
TCTGTGGATAACCGTATTACCGCCTTTGAGTGAGCTGATACCGCTCGCCGCAGCCGAACGACCGAGCGCA
GCGAGTCAGTGAGCGAGGAAGCGGAAGAGCG
